>Addgene plasmid #135959 | pU6-sp-sgRNA-mDNMT1_nick-lenti | addgene full sequence | sequence record 267439 | Addgene NGS Result
GCGAGGGGCGGCGACTGGTGAGTACGCCAAAAATTTTGACTAGCGGAGGCTAGAAGGAGAGAGATGGGTG
CGAGAGCGTCAGTATTAAGCGGGGGAGAATTAGATCGCGATGGGAAAAAATTCGGTTAAGGCCAGGGGGA
AAGAAAAAATATAAATTAAAACATATAGTATGGGCAAGCAGGGAGCTAGAACGATTCGCAGTTAATCCTG
GCCTGTTAGAAACATCAGAAGGCTGTAGACAAATACTGGGACAGCTACAACCATCCCTTCAGACAGGATC
AGAAGAACTTAGATCATTATATAATACAGTAGCAACCCTCTATTGTGTGCATCAAAGGATAGAGATAAAA
GACACCAAGGAAGCTTTAGACAAGATAGAGGAAGAGCAAAACAAAAGTAAGACCACCGCACAGCAAGCGG
CCGCTGATCTTCAGACCTGGAGGAGGAGATATGAGGGACAATTGGAGAAGTGAATTATATAAATATAAAG
TAGTAAAAATTGAACCATTAGGAGTAGCACCCACCAAGGCAAAGAGAAGAGTGGTGCAGAGAGAAAAAAG
AGCAGTGGGAATAGGAGCTTTGTTCCTTGGGTTCTTGGGAGCAGCAGGAAGCACTATGGGCGCAGCGTCA
ATGACGCTGACGGTACAGGCCAGACAATTATTGTCTGGTATAGTGCAGCAGCAGAACAATTTGCTGAGGG
CTATTGAGGCGCAACAGCATCTGTTGCAACTCACAGTCTGGGGCATCAAGCAGCTCCAGGCAAGAATCCT
GGCTGTGGAAAGATACCTAAAGGATCAACAGCTCCTGGGGATTTGGGGTTGCTCTGGAAAACTCATTTGC
ACCACTGCTGTGCCTTGGAATGCTAGTTGGAGTAATAAATCTCTGGAACAGATTTGGAATCACACGACCT
GGATGGAGTGGGACAGAGAAATTAACAATTACACAAGCTTAATACACTCCTTAATTGAAGAATCGCAAAA
CCAGCAAGAAAAGAATGAACAAGAATTATTGGAATTAGATAAATGGGCAAGTTTGTGGAATTGGTTTAAC
ATAACAAATTGGCTGTGGTATATAAAATTATTCATAATGATAGTAGGAGGCTTGGTAGGTTTAAGAATAG
TTTTTGCTGTACTTTCTATAGTGAATAGAGTTAGGCAGGGATATTCACCATTATCGTTTCAGACCCACCT
CCCAACCCCGAGGGGACCCAGAGAGGGCCTATTTCCCATGATTCCTTCATATTTGCATATACGATACAAG
GCTGTTAGAGAGATAATTAGAATTAATTTGACTGTAAACACAAAGATATTAGTACAAAATACGTGACGTA
GAAAGTAATAATTTCTTGGGTAGTTTGCAGTTTTAAAATTATGTTTTAAAATGGACTATCATATGCTTAC
CGTAACTTGAAAGTATTTCGATTTCTTGGCTTTATATATCTTGTGGAAAGGACGAAACACCGCCGCGCGC
GCGAAAAAGCCGGTTTTAGAGCTAGAAATAGCAAGTTAAAATAAGGCTAGTCCGTTATCAACTTGAAAAA
GTGGCACCGAGTCGGTGCTTTTTTAAGCTTGGCGTAACTAGATCTTGAGACAAATGGCAGTATTCATCCA
CAATTTTAAAAGAAAAGGGGGGATTGGGGGGTACAGTGCAGGGGAAAGAATAGTAGACATAATAGCAACA
GACATACAAACTAAAGAATTACAAAAACAAATTACAAAAATTCAAAATTTTCGGGTTTATTACAGGGACA
GCAGAGATCCACTTTGGCGCCGGCTCGAGGGGGCCCGGGTGCAAAGATGGATAAAGTTTTAAACAGAGAG
GAATCTTTGCAGCTAATGGACCTTCTAGGTCTTGAAAGGAGTGGGAATTGGCTCCGGTGCCCGTCAGTGG
GCAGAGCGCACATCGCCCACAGTCCCCGAGAAGTTGGGGGGAGGGGTCGGCAATTGATCCGGTGCCTAGA
GAAGGTGGCGCGGGGTAAACTGGGAAAGTGATGTCGTGTACTGGCTCCGCCTTTTTCCCGAGGGTGGGGG
AGAACCGTATATAAGTGCAGTAGTCGCCGTGAACGTTCTTTTTCGCAACGGGTTTGCCGCCAGAACACAG
GTAAGTGCCGTGTGTGGTTCCCGCGGGCCTGGCCTCTTTACGGGTTATGGCCCTTGCGTGCCTTGAATTA
CTTCCACCTGGCTGCAGTACGTGATTCTTGATCCCGAGCTTCGGGTTGGAAGTGGGTGGGAGAGTTCGAG
GCCTTGCGCTTAAGGAGCCCCTTCGCCTCGTGCTTGAGTTGAGGCCTGGCCTGGGCGCTGGGGCCGCCGC
GTGCGAATCTGGTGGCACCTTCGCGCCTGTCTCGCTGCTTTCGATAAGTCTCTAGCCATTTAAAATTTTT
GATGACCTGCTGCGACGCTTTTTTTCTGGCAAGATAGTCTTGTAAATGCGGGCCAAGATCTGCACACTGG
TATTTCGGTTTTTGGGGCCGCGGGCGGCGACGGGGCCCGTGCGTCCCAGCGCACATGTTCGGCGAGGCGG
GGCCTGCGAGCGCGGCCACCGAGAATCGGACGGGGGTAGTCTCAAGCTGGCCGGCCTGCTCTGGTGCCTG
GCCTCGCGCCGCCGTGTATCGCCCCGCCCTGGGCGGCAAGGCTGGCCCGGTCGGCACCAGTTGCGTGAGC
GGAAAGATGGCCGCTTCCCGGCCCTGCTGCAGGGAGCTCAAAATGGAGGACGCGGCGCTCGGGAGAGCGG
GCGGGTGAGTCACCCACACAAAGGAAAAGGGCCTTTCCGTCCTCAGCCGTCGCTTCATGTGACTCCACGG
AGTACCGGGCGCCGTCCAGGCACCTCGATTAGTTCTCGAGCTTTTGGAGTACGTCGTCTTTAGGTTGGGG
GGAGGGGTTTTATGCGATGGAGTTTCCCCACACTGAGTGGGTGGAGACTGAAGTTAGGCCAGCTTGGCAC
TTGATGTAATTCTCCTTGGAATTTGCCCTTTTTGAGTTTGGATCTTGGTTCATTCTCAAGCCTCAGACAG
TGGTTCAAAGTTTTTTTCTTCCATTTCAGGTGTCGTGACGTACGGCCACCATGACCGAGTACAAGCCCAC
GGTGCGCCTCGCCACCCGCGACGACGTCCCCAGGGCCGTACGCACCCTCGCCGCCGCGTTCGCCGACTAC
CCCGCCACGCGCCACACCGTCGATCCGGACCGCCACATCGAGCGGGTCACCGAGCTGCAAGAACTCTTCC
TCACGCGCGTCGGGCTCGACATCGGCAAGGTGTGGGTCGCGGACGACGGCGCCGCCGTGGCGGTCTGGAC
CACGCCGGAGAGCGTCGAAGCGGGGGCGGTGTTCGCCGAGATCGGCCCGCGCATGGCCGAGTTGAGCGGT
TCCCGGCTGGCCGCGCAGCAACAGATGGAAGGCCTCCTGGCGCCGCACCGGCCCAAGGAGCCCGCGTGGT
TCCTGGCCACCGTCGGAGTCTCGCCCGACCACCAGGGCAAGGGTCTGGGCAGCGCCGTCGTGCTCCCCGG
AGTGGAGGCGGCCGAGCGCGCCGGGGTGCCCGCCTTCCTGGAGACCTCCGCGCCCCGCAACCTCCCCTTC
TACGAGCGGCTCGGCTTCACCGTCACCGCCGACGTCGAGGTGCCCGAAGGACCGCGCACCTGGTGCATGA
CCCGCAAGCCCGGTGCCTGAACGCGTTAAGTCGACAATCAACCTCTGGATTACAAAATTTGTGAAAGATT
GACTGGTATTCTTAACTATGTTGCTCCTTTTACGCTATGTGGATACGCTGCTTTAATGCCTTTGTATCAT
GCTATTGCTTCCCGTATGGCTTTCATTTTCTCCTCCTTGTATAAATCCTGGTTGCTGTCTCTTTATGAGG
AGTTGTGGCCCGTTGTCAGGCAACGTGGCGTGGTGTGCACTGTGTTTGCTGACGCAACCCCCACTGGTTG
GGGCATTGCCACCACCTGTCAGCTCCTTTCCGGGACTTTCGCTTTCCCCCTCCCTATTGCCACGGCGGAA
CTCATCGCCGCCTGCCTTGCCCGCTGCTGGACAGGGGCTCGGCTGTTGGGCACTGACAATTCCGTGGTGT
TGTCGGGGAAATCATCGTCCTTTCCTTGGCTGCTCGCCTGTGTTGCCACCTGGATTCTGCGCGGGACGTC
CTTCTGCTACGTCCCTTCGGCCCTCAATCCAGCGGACCTTCCTTCCCGCGGCCTGCTGCCGGCTCTGCGG
CCTCTTCCGCGTCTTCGCCTTCGCCCTCAGACGAGTCGGATCTCCCTTTGGGCCGCCTCCCCGCGTCGAC
TTTAAGACCAATGACTTACAAGGCAGCTGTAGATCTTAGCCACTTTTTAAAAGAAAAGGGGGGACTGGAA
GGGCTAATTCACTCCCAACGAAGACAAGATCTGCTTTTTGCTTGTACTGGGTCTCTCTGGTTAGACCAGA
TCTGAGCCTGGGAGCTCTCTGGCTAACTAGGGAACCCACTGCTTAAGCCTCAATAAAGCTTGCCTTGAGT
GCTTCAAGTAGTGTGTGCCCGTCTGTTGTGTGACTCTGGTAACTAGAGATCCCTCAGACCCTTTTAGTCA
GTGTGGAAAATCTCTAGCAGTACGTATAGTAGTTCATGTCATCTTATTATTCAGTATTTATAACTTGCAA
AGAAATGAATATCAGAGAGTGAGAGGAACTTGTTTATTGCAGCTTATAATGGTTACAAATAAAGCAATAG
CATCACAAATTTCACAAATAAAGCATTTTTTTCACTGCATTCTAGTTGTGGTTTGTCCAAACTCATCAAT
GTATCTTATCATGTCTGGCTCTAGCTATCCCGCCCCTAACTCCGCCCATCCCGCCCCTAACTCCGCCCAG
TTCCGCCCATTCTCCGCCCCATGGCTGACTAATTTTTTTTATTTATGCAGAGGCCGAGGCCGCCTCGGCC
TCTGAGCTATTCCAGAAGTAGTGAGGAGGCTTTTTTGGAGGCCTAGGGACGTACCCAATTCGCCCTATAG
TGAGTCGTATTACGCGCGCTCACTGGCCGTCGTTTTACAACGTCGTGACTGGGAAAACCCTGGCGTTACC
CAACTTAATCGCCTTGCAGCACATCCCCCTTTCGCCAGCTGGCGTAATAGCGAAGAGGCCCGCACCGATC
GCCCTTCCCAACAGTTGCGCAGCCTGAATGGCGAATGGG
[124 nt withheld, positions 5150-5273]
C
[91 nt withheld, positions 5275-5365]
A
[49 nt withheld, positions 5367-5415]
CCTTTGACGTTGGAGTCCACGTTCTTT
[37 nt withheld, positions 5443-5479]
ACCCTATCTCGGTCTATTCTTTTGATTTATAAGGGATTTTGCCGATTTCGGCCTATTGGTTAAAAAATGA
GCTGATTTAACAAAAATTTAACGCGAATTTTAACAAAATATTAACGCTTACAATTTAGGTGGCACTTTTC
GGGGAAATGTGCGCGGAACCCCTATTTGTTTATTTTTCTAAATACATTCAAATATGTATCCGCTCATGAG
ACAATAACCCTGATAAATGCTTCAATAATATTGAAAAAGGAAGAGTATGAGTATTCAACATTTCCGTGTC
GCCCTTATTCCCTTTTTTGCGGCATTTTGCCTTCCTGTTTTTGCTCACCCAGAAACGCTGGTGAAAGTAA
AAGATGCTGAAGATCAGTTGGGTGCACGAGTGGGTTACATCGAACTGGATCTCAACAGCGGTAAGATCCT
TGAGAGTTTTCGCCCCGAAGAACGTTTTCCAATGATGAGCACTTTTAAAGTTCTGCTATGTGGCGCGGTA
TTATCCCGTATTGACGCCGGGCAAGAGCAACTCGGTCGCCGCATACACTATTCTCAGAATGACTTGGTTG
AGTACTCACCAGTCACAGAAAAGCATCTTACGGATGGCATGACAGTAAGAGAATTATGCAGTGCTGCCAT
AACCATGAGTGATAACACTGCGGCCAACTTACTTCTGACAACGATCGGAGGACCGAAGGAGCTAACCGCT
TTTTTGCACAACATGGGGGATCATGTAACTCGCCTTGATCGTTGGGAACCGGAGCTGAATGAAGCCATAC
CAAACGACGAGCGTGACACCACGATGCCTGTAGCAATGGCAACAACGTTGCGCAAACTATTAACTGGCGA
ACTACTTACTCTAGCTTCCCGGCAACAATTAATAGACTGGATGGAGGCGGATAAAGTTGCAGGACCACTT
CTGCGCTCGGCCCTTCCGGCTGGCTGGTTTATTGCTGATAAATCTGGAGCCGGTGAGCGTGGGTCTCGCG
GTATCATTGCAGCACTGGGGCCAGATGGTAAGCCCTCCCGTATCGTAGTTATCTACACGACGGGGAGTCA
GGCAACTATGGATGAACGAAATAGACAGATCGCTGAGATAGGTGCCTCACTGATTAAGCATTGGTAACTG
TCAGACCAAGTTTACTCATATATACTTTAGATTGATTTAAAACTTCATTTTTAATTTAAAAGGATCTAGG
TGAAGATCCTTTTTGATAATCTCATGACCAAAATCCCTTAACGTGAGTTTTCGTTCCACTGAGCGTCAGA
CCCCGTAGAAAAGATCAAAGGATCTTCTTGAGATCCTTTTTTTCTGCGCGTAATCTGCTGCTTGCAAACA
AAAAAACCACCGCTACCAGCGGTGGTTTGTTTGCCGGATCAAGAGCTACCAACTCTTTTTCCGAAGGTAA
CTGGCTTCAGCAGAGCGCAGATACCAAATACTGTTCTTCTAGTGTAGCCGTAGTTAGGCCACCACTTCAA
GAACTCTGTAGCACCGCCTACATACCTCGCTCTGCTAATCCTGTTACCAGTGGCTGCTGCCAGTGGCGAT
AAGTCGTGTCTTACCGGGTTGGACTCAAGACGATAGTTACCGGATAAGGCGCAGCGGTCGGGCTGAACGG
GGGGTTCGTGCACACAGCCCAGCTTGGAGCGAACGACCTACACCGAACTGAGATACCTACAGCGTGAGCT
ATGAGAAAGCGCCACGCTTCCCGAAGGGAGAAAGGCGGACAGGTATCCGGTAAGCGGCAGGGTCGGAACA
GGAGAGCGCACGAGGGAGCTTCCAGGGGGAAACGCCTGGTATCTTTATAGTCCTGTCGGGTTTCGCCACC
TCTGACTTGAGCGTCGATTTTTGTGATGCTCGTCAGGGGGGCGGAGCCTATGGAAAAACGCCAGCAACGC
GGCCTTTTTACGGTTCCTGGCCTTTTGCTGGCCTTTTGCTCACATGTTCTTTCCTGCGTTATCCCCTGAT
TCTGTGGATAACCGTATTACCGCCTTTGAGTGAGCTGATACCGCTCGCCGCAGCCGAACGACCGAGCGCA
GCGAGTCAGTGAGCGAGGAAGCGGAAGAGCGCCCAATACGCAAACCGCCTCTCCCCGCGCGTTGGCCGAT
TCATTAATGCAGCTGGCACGACAGGTTTCCCGACTGGAAAGCGGGCAGTGAGCGCAACGCAATTAATGTG
AGTTAGCTCACTCATTAGGCACCCCAGGCTTTACACTTTATGCTTCCGGCTCGTATGTTGTGTGGAATTG
TGAGCGGATAACAATTTCACACAGGAAACAGCTATGACCATGATTACGCCAAGCGCGCAATTAACCCTCA
CTAAAGGGAACAAAAGCTGGAGCTGCAAGCTTAATGTAGTCTTATGCAATACTCTTGTAGTCTTGCAACA
TGGTAACGATGAGTTAGCAACATGCCTTACAAGGAGAGAAAAAGCACCGTGCATGCCGATTGGTGGAAGT
AAGGTGGTACGATCGTGCCTTATTAGGAAGGCAACAGACGGGTCTGACATGGATTGGACGAACCACTGAA
TTGCCGCATTGCAGAGATATTGTATTTAAGTGCCTAGCTCGATACATAAACGGGTCTCTCTGGTTAGACC
AGATCTGAGCCTGGGAGCTCTCTGGCTAACTAGGGAACCCACTGCTTAAGCCTCAATAAAGCTTGCCTTG
AGTGCTTCAAGTAGTGTGTGCCCGTCTGTTGTGTGACTCTGGTAACTAGAGATCCCTCAGACCCTTTTAG
TCAGTGTGGAAAATCTCTAGCAGTGGCGCCCGAACAGGGACTTGAAAGCGAAAGGGAAACCAGAGGAGCT
CTCTCGACGCAGGACTCGGCTTGCTGAAGCGCGCACGGCAAGAG
Features (pLannotate 1.2.2; 29 found; start..end, strand, type, name):
     64..427     +  CDS            HIV-1 gag (fragment): gag protein from human immunodeficiency virus 1; gag
    573..806     +  misc_feature   RRE: The Rev response element (RRE) of HIV-1 allows for Rev-dependent mRNA export from the nucleus to the cytoplasm.
   1183..1209    +  CDS            Rev (fragment): human immunodeficiency virus 1 (HIV-1) Rev protein; rev; enhances nuclear export of unspliced and incompletely spliced viral mRNAs
   1213..1453    +  promoter       U6 promoter: RNA polymerase III promoter for human U6 snRNA
   1483..1558    +  misc_RNA       gRNA scaffold: guide RNA scaffold for the Streptococcus pyogenes CRISPR/Cas9 system
   1614..1731    +  misc_feature   cPPT/CTS: central polypurine tract and central termination sequence of HIV-1
   1797..1863    +  CDS            small t antigen (fragment): SV40 (simian virus 40) small t antigen
   1889..2100    +  promoter       EF-1α core promoter: core promoter for human elongation factor EF-1α
   2101..3039    +  intron         EF-1α intron A: intron upstream of the start codon of human EF-1α
   3061..3660    +  CDS            PuroR (fragment): puromycin N-acetyltransferase; pac from Streptomyces; confers resistance to puromycin
   3676..4264    +  misc_feature   WPRE: woodchuck hepatitis virus posttranscriptional regulatory element
   4315..4334    +  misc_feature   cPPT/CTS (fragment): central polypurine tract and central termination sequence of HIV-1
   4336..4569    +  LTR            3' LTR (ΔU3): self-inactivating 3' long terminal repeat (LTR) from HIV-1
   4647..4768    +  polyA_signal   SV40 poly(A) signal: SV40 polyadenylation signal
   4808..4943    +  rep_origin     SV40 ori: SV40 origin of replication
   4964..4982    -  promoter       T7 promoter: promoter for bacteriophage T7 RNA polymerase
   4990..5145    +  CDS            lacZα (fragment): LacZα fragment of β-galactosidase; lacZ fragment
   5150..5578    +  rep_origin     f1 ori (sequence partly withheld): f1 bacteriophage origin of replication; arrow indicates direction of (+) strand synthesis
   5631..5735    +  promoter       AmpR promoter: bla
   5736..6596    +  CDS            AmpR: β-lactamase; bla; confers resistance to ampicillin, carbenicillin, and related antibiotics
   6767..7355    +  rep_origin     ori: high-copy-number ColE1/pMB1/pBR322/pUC origin of replication
   7538..7630    +  CDS            lacI (fragment): lac repressor; lacI; The lac repressor binds to the lac operator to inhibit transcription in E. coli. This inhibition can be relieved by adding lactose or isopropyl-β-D-thiogalactopyranoside (IPTG).
   7643..7664    +  protein_bind   CAP binding site: CAP binding activates transcription in the presence of cAMP. E. coli catabolite activator protein
   7679..7709    +  promoter       lac promoter: promoter for the E. coli lac operon
   7717..7733    +  protein_bind   lac operator: The lac repressor binds to the lac operator to inhibit transcription in E. coli. This inhibition can be relieved by adding lactose or isopropyl-β-D-thiogalactopyranoside (IPTG). lac repressor encoded by lacI
   7778..7796    +  promoter       T3 promoter: promoter for bacteriophage T3 RNA polymerase
   7824..8050    +  promoter       RSV promoter: Rous sarcoma virus enhancer/promoter
   8051..8231    +  LTR            5' LTR (truncated): truncated 5' long terminal repeat (LTR) from HIV-1
   8278..80      +  misc_feature   HIV-1 Ψ (across the origin): packaging signal of human immunodeficiency virus type 1
