[The description below was written by a language model from this plasmid's Addgene catalogue record and pLannotate feature annotations shown in this document.]
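Description:
pU6-sp-sgRNA-mDNMT1_nick-lenti is a lentiviral transfer plasmid that expresses a Streptococcus pyogenes Cas9 single guide RNA targeting mouse DNMT1. The catalogue lists it simply as a mammalian expression vector on a "pU6" backbone, but the annotated 8.3 kb sequence shows a third-generation, self-inactivating HIV-1 architecture. An RSV promoter is fused to a truncated 5' LTR to drive genomic RNA production in packaging cells. It is followed by the Ψ packaging signal with a partial gag region, the Rev response element for Rev-dependent nuclear export, a cPPT/CTS, WPRE to boost transcript expression, and a ΔU3 3' LTR. An SV40 poly(A) signal and SV40 origin lie downstream of the 3' LTR. In bacteria the plasmid is maintained by a high-copy ColE1/pUC-type origin and selected with ampicillin (AmpR). An f1 origin and remnants of lac and T7/T3 cloning-vector sequence are also present.

The payload is a 96 bp synthetic insert placed behind the human U6 RNA polymerase III promoter, with the mDNMT1 spacer lying between the promoter and the annotated S. pyogenes gRNA scaffold. A separate cassette uses the EF-1α core promoter with intron A to express puromycin N-acetyltransferase, allowing selection of transduced or transfected mammalian cells.

The stated purpose is a "nicking" sgRNA. In the prime editing context of the associated publication, such a guide directs the Cas9 nickase component to cut the non-edited strand near the target site, biasing repair toward incorporation of the edit. It would therefore be used alongside separately supplied prime editor and pegRNA constructs, which this plasmid does not encode. The record refers to the manuscript for details of the guide sequence.
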