Addgene plasmid #135959: pU6-sp-sgRNA-mDNMT1_nick-lenti
Purpose: S. pyogenes nicking sgRNA for mouse DNMT1
Depositing lab: David Liu. Depositing organization: Broad Institute. Publication: Search-and-replace genome editing without double-strand breaks or donor DNA. Anzalone AV, Randolph PB, Davis JR, Sousa AA, Koblan LW, Levy JM, Chen PJ, Wilson C, Newby GA, Raguram A, Liu DR. Nature. 2019 Oct 21. pii: 10.1038/s41586-019-1711-4. doi: 10.1038/s41586-019-1711-4. PubMed 31634902.
Backbone
  Vector backbone: pU6
  Vector type: Mammalian Expression
Growth in bacteria
  Bacterial resistance: Ampicillin, 100 μg/mL
  Growth temperature: 37°C
  Growth strain: NEB Stable
  Copy number: High Copy
Gene/Insert
  Gene/Insert name: mDNMT1_nick
  Species: Synthetic
  Insert size (bp): 96
  Mutation: See manuscript
  Promoter: U6
  Cloning method: Ligation Independent Cloning
Terms and licenses: Academic/Nonprofit Terms; Industry Terms: Not Available to Industry
How to cite: pU6-sp-sgRNA-mDNMT1_nick-lenti was a gift from David Liu (Addgene plasmid # 135959 ; http://n2t.net/addgene:135959 ; RRID:Addgene_135959)
